>Addgene plasmid #61749 | pet42c(+)-GST-USP13 | depositor partial sequence | sequence record 101061 | USP13 coding sequence is inserted into the Sal I and Not I sites of pet42c(+)
ATGCAGCGCCGGGGCGCCCTGTTCGGCATGCCGGGCGGCAGCGGAGGCAGGAAGATGGCTGCAGGAGACA
TCGGCGAGCTGCTAGTGCCCCACATGCCCACGATCCGCGTGCCCAGGTCCGGCGACAGGGTCTACAAGAA
CGAGTGCGCCTTCTCCTACGACTCTCCCAATTCTGAAGGTGGACTCTATGTATGCATGAATACATTTTTG
GCCTTTGGAAGGGAACATGTTGAAAGACATTTTCGAAAAACTGGACAGAGTGTATACATGCACCTGAAAA
GACATGTGCGAGAGAAGGTAAGAGGGGCGTCTGGTGGAGCGTTACCAAAAAGGAGGAATTCCAAGATTTT
TTTAGATCTAGATACTGATGACGATTTAAATAGCGACGATTATGAATATGAAGATGAAGCCAAACTTGTT
ATATTCCCAGATCACTATGAAATAGCACTACCAAATATTGAGGAGTTACCAGCCCTGGTAACAATTGCTT
GTGATGCAGTTCTCAGCTCAAAATCTCCATACAGAAAGCAGGACCCAGACACGTGGGAAAATGAATTGCC
AGTATCTAAATATGCCAACAACCTCACCCAGCTGGACAATGGAGTCAGGATTCCTCCAAGTGGTTGGAAG
TGTGCCAGATGCGACCTGCGAGAAAACCTCTGGTTGAATCTGACTGACGGCTCTGTCCTGTGTGGAAAGT
GGTTCTTTGACAGCTCTGGGGGCAACGGGCATGCGCTGGAGCATTACAGAGACATGGGCTACCCACTAGC
CGTGAAACTGGGAACCATCACTCCTGACGGGGCAGATGTTTATTCTTTTCAAGAAGAAGAACCTGTTTTG
GATCCTCATTTGGCCAAGCACTTAGCGCATTTTGGAATTGATATGCTTCATATGCATGGGACAGAGAATG
GGCTCCAGGACAATGACATCAAGCTGAGGGTCAGTGAGTGGGAAGTGATCCAGGAGTCGGGCACGAAACT
GAAGCCAATGTATGGTCCTGGCTACACGGGTCTGAAGAACCTGGGCAACAGCTGCTATCTCAGCTCTGTC
ATGCAGGCCATCTTCAGCATCCCAGAATTCCAGAGAGCGTATGTAGGAAACCTTCCCAGAATATTTGACT
ACTCGCCTTTAGATCCAACACAAGATTTCAACACACAGATGACTAAGTTAGGACATGGCCTTCTCTCAGG
CCAGTATTCAAAGCCTCCGGTGAAATCTGAACTCATTGAACAGGTGATGAAGGAGGAGCACAAGCCACAG
CAGAACGGGATCTCTCCGCGCATGTTTAAGGCCTTTGTAAGCAAGAGCCACCCGGAATTCTCCTCTAACA
GGCAGCAAGATGCCCAGGAATTCTTCTTGCACCTGGTGAATCTAGTAGAGAGGAACCGCATCGGCTCAGA
AAACCCAAGCGATGTTTTTCGTTTTTTGGTGGAAGAACGCATTCAGTGCTGTCAGACCCGGAAAGTCCGC
TACACGGAGAGGGTGGATTACCTGATGCAGTTACCTGTGGCCATGGAGGCGGCAACCAACAAGGATGAAC
TGATCGCTTATGAACTAACGAGAAGGGAAGCAGAAGCAAACAGAAGACCCCTTCCTGAGTTGGTACGTGC
CAAGATACCATTTAGTGCCTGCCTTCAGGCCTTCTCTGAACCAGAAAATGTTGATGATTTCTGGAGCAGT
GCCCTACAAGCAAAGTCTGCGGGTGTGAAAACATCTCGCTTTGCTTCATTCCCTGAATACTTGGTAGTGC
AGATAAAGAAGTTCACTTTTGGTCTTGACTGGGTTCCCAAAAAATTTGATGTTTCTATTGATATGCCAGA
CCTACTTGATATCAACCATCTCCGAGCCAGGGGGTTACAGCCAGGAGAGGAAGAACTTCCAGACATCAGC
CCCCCCATAGTCATTCCTGATGACTCAAAAGATCGCCTGATGAACCAATTGATAGACCCATCAGACATCG
ATGAGTCATCAGTGATGCAGCTGGCCGAGATGGGTTTCCCGCTGGAAGCATGTCGCAAGGCTGTGTACTT
CACTGGAAATATGGGCGCCGAGGTGGCCTTCAACTGGATCATTGTTCACATGGAAGAGCCAGATTTTGCT
GAGCCGCTGACCATGCCTGGTTATGGAGGGGCAGCTTCTGCTGGAGCCTCTGTTTTTGGTGCTTCTGGAC
TGGATAACCAACCTCCAGAGGAAATCGTAGCTATCATCACCTCCATGGGATTTCAGCGAAATCAGGCTAT
TCAGGCACTACGAGCAACGAATAATAACCTGGAAAGAGCACTGGATTGGATCTTTAGCCACCCTGAGTTT
GAAGAAGACAGTGATTTTGTGATTGAGATGGAGAATAATGCCAATGCAAACATTATTTCTGAGGCCAAGC
CCGAAGGACCTAGAGTCAAGGATGGATCTGGAACATATGAGCTATTTGCATTCATCAGTCACATGGGAAC
ATCCACAATGAGTGGTCATTACATTTGCCATATCAAAAAGGAAGGAAGATGGGTGATTTACAATGACCAC
AAAGTTTGTGCCTCAGAAAGGCCCCCTAAAGACCTGGGCTACATGTACTTTTACCGCAGGATACCAAGCT
AA
