>Addgene plasmid #61749 | pet42c(+)-GST-USP13 | addgene partial sequence | sequence record 103776 | pGEX5 5'-GGGCTGGCAAGCCACGTTTGGTG-3'
ACTAGTGGTTCTGGTCATCACCATCACCATCACTCCGCGGGTCTGGTGCCACGCGGTAGTACTGCAATTG
GTATGAAAGAAACCGCTGCTGCTAAATTCGAACGCCAGCACATGGACAGCCCAGATCTGGGTACCGGTGG
TGGCTCCGGTATTGAGGGACGCGGGTCCATGGCGATATCGGGGATCCGAATTCTGTACAGGCCTTGGCGC
GCCTGCAGGCGAGCTCCGTCGACAATGCAGCGCCGGGGCGCCCTGTTCGGCATGCCGGGCGGCAGCGGAG
GCAGGAAGATGGCTGCAGGAGACATCGGCGAGCTGCTAGTGCCCCACATGCCCACGATCCGCGTGCCCAG
GTCCGGCGACAGGGTCTACAAGAACGAGTGCGCCTTCTCCTACGACTCTCCCAATTCTGAAGGTGGACTC
TATGTATGCATGAATACATTTTTGGCCTTTGGAAGGGAACATGTTGAAAGACATTTTCGAAAAACTGGAC
AGAGTGTATACATGCACCTGAAAAGACATGTGCGAGAGAAGGTAAGAGGGGCGTCTGGTGGAGCGTTACC
AAAAAGGAGGAATTCCAAGATTTTTTTAGATCTAGATACTGATGACGATTTAAATAGCGACGATTATGAA
TATGAAGATGAAGCCAAACTTGTTATATTCCCAGATCACTATGAAATAGCACTACCAAATATTGAGGAGT
TACCAGCCCTGGTAACAATTGCTTGTGATGCAGTTCTCAGCTCAAAATCTCCATACAGAAAGCAGGACCC
AGACACGTGGGAAA
