>Addgene plasmid #61749 | pet42c(+)-GST-USP13 | addgene partial sequence | sequence record 103923 | pGEX3 5'-CCGGGAGCTGCATGTGTCAGAGG-3'
AAGCTCATCAGCGTGGTCGTGAAGCGATTCACAGATGTCTGCCTGTTCATCCGCGTCCAGCTCGTTGAGT
TTCTCCAGAAGCGTTAATGTCTGGCTTCTGATAAAGCGGGCCATGTTAAGGGCGGTTTTTTCCTGTTTGG
TCACTGATGCCTCCGTGTAAGGGGGATTTCTGTTCATGGGGGTAATGATACCGATGAAACGAGAGAGGAT
GCTCACGATACGGGTTACTGATGATGAACATGCCCGGTTACTGGAACGTTGTGAGGGTAAACAACTGGCG
GTATGGATGCGGCGGGACCAGAGAAAAATCACTCAGGGTCAATGCCAGCGCTTCGTTAATACAGATGTAG
GTGTTCCACAGGGTAGCCAGCAGCATCCTGCGATGCAGATCCGGAACATAATGGTGCAGGGCGCTGACTT
CCGCGTTTCCAGACTTTACGAAACACGGAAACCGAAGACCATTCATGTTGTTGCTCAGGTCGCAGACGTT
TTGCAGCAGCAGTCGCTTCACGTTCGCTCGCGTATCGGTGATTCATTCTGCTAACCAGTAAGGCAACCCC
GCCAGCCTAGCCGGGTCCTCAACGACAGGAGCACGATCATGCTAGTCATGCCCCGCGCCCACCGGAAGGA
GCTGACTGGGTTGAAGGCTCTCAAGGGCATCGGTCGAGATCCCGGTGCCTAATGAGTGAGCTAACTTACA
TTAATTGCGTTGCGCTCACTGCCCGCTTTCCAGTCGGGAAACCTGTCGTGCCAGCTGCATTAATGAATCG
GCCAACGCGCGGG
