[The description below was written by a language model from this plasmid's Addgene catalogue record.]
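Description:
pet42c(+)-GST-USP13 is a bacterial expression plasmid built on the Novagen pET-42c(+) backbone, designed to produce human USP13 as an N-terminal glutathione S-transferase (GST) fusion protein. The total construct is recorded as 8522 bp, made up of a 5930 bp backbone and a 2592 bp insert. It is selected with kanamycin and is listed as low copy. The record names a standard cloning strain for propagation. No feature table is provided, so the origin of replication and other backbone elements are not itemised in the record.

The insert is the human USP13 coding sequence (ubiquitin carboxyl-terminal hydrolase 13, also called ISOT3 or IsoT-3), a deubiquitinating enzyme. It was cloned by restriction digestion between SalI at the 5′ end and NotI at the 3′ end, and both sites are retained. Transcription is driven by the T7 promoter, so expression requires a host that supplies T7 RNA polymerase, as is usual for pET-series vectors. The GST tag is encoded by the backbone upstream of the cloning site and is fused in frame to the N terminus of USP13. This allows affinity capture of the fusion on glutathione resin and can help with solubility. The record does not mention any other tags or protease cleavage sites.

The stated purpose is simply to express GST-tagged human USP13. The associated study concerns USP13 and the ubiquitin ligase gp78 in ER-associated degradation, which is consistent with use of the recombinant protein in purification, pull-down or in vitro deubiquitination experiments, although the record does not specify particular assays.
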