Addgene plasmid #61749: pet42c(+)-GST-USP13
Purpose: express N-terminally GST tagged human USP13
Depositing lab: Yihong Ye. Depositing organization: National Institute of Diabetes & Digestive & Kidney Diseases (NIDDK). Publication: USP13 antagonizes gp78 to maintain functionality of a chaperone in ER-associated degradation. Liu Y, Soetandyo N, Lee JG, Liu L, Xu Y, Clemons WM Jr, Ye Y. Elife. 2014;3:e01369. doi: 10.7554/eLife.01369. Epub 2014 Jan 14. PubMed 24424410.
Backbone
  Vector backbone: PET42C(+)
  Backbone manufacturer: Novagen
  Backbone size w/o insert (bp): 5930
  Total vector size (bp): 8522
  Vector type: Bacterial Expression
Growth in bacteria
  Bacterial resistance: Kanamycin, 50 μg/mL
  Growth temperature: 37°C
  Growth strain: Top10
  Copy number: Low Copy
Gene/Insert
  Gene/Insert name: USP13 (alt names: ubiquitin carboxyl-terminal hydrolase 13; ISOT3; IsoT-3)
  Species: H. sapiens (human)
  Insert size (bp): 2592
  GenBank ID: NM_003940.2
  Entrez Gene: USP13 (a.k.a. ISOT3, IsoT-3)
  Promoter: T7
  Tag / fusion protein: GST (N terminal on backbone)
  Cloning method: Restriction Enzyme; 5′ cloning site SalI (not destroyed); 3′ cloning site NotI (not destroyed)
  Sequencing primers: 5′ TAATACGACTCACTATAGGG; 3′ GCTAGTTATTGCTCAGCGG
Terms and licenses: Academic/Nonprofit Terms; Industry Terms: Not Available to Industry
How to cite: pet42c(+)-GST-USP13 was a gift from Yihong Ye (Addgene plasmid # 61749 ; http://n2t.net/addgene:61749 ; RRID:Addgene_61749)
